>Addgene plasmid #234385 | CHICKV_KY575571.1_NSP2_FL_NHisTEV_CThromAvi | addgene full sequence | sequence record 469874 | Addgene NGS Result
GGATTGGCGAATGGG
[124 nt withheld, positions 16-139]
C
[91 nt withheld, positions 141-231]
A
[49 nt withheld, positions 233-281]
CCTTTGACGTTGGAGTCCACGTTCTTT
[37 nt withheld, positions 309-345]
ACCCTATCTCGGTCTATTCTTTTGATTTATAAGGGATTTTGCCGATTTCGGCCTATTGGTTAAAAAATGA
GCTGATTTAACAAAAATTTAACGCGAATTTTAACAAAATATTAACGCTTACAATTTAGGTGGCACTTTTC
GGGGAAATGTGCGCGGAACCCCTATTTGTTTATTTTTCTAAATACATTCAAATATGTATCCGCTCATGAA
TTAATTCTTAGAAAAACTCATCGAGCATCAAATGAAACTGCAATTTATTCATATCAGGATTATCAATACC
ATATTTTTGAAAAAGCCGTTTCTGTAATGAAGGAGAAAACTCACCGAGGCAGTTCCATAGGATGGCAAGA
TCCTGGTATCGGTCTGCGATTCCGACTCGTCCAACATCAATACAACCTATTAATTTCCCCTCGTCAAAAA
TAAGGTTATCAAGTGAGAAATCACCATGAGTGACGACTGAATCCGGTGAGAATGGCAAAAGTTTATGCAT
TTCTTTCCAGACTTGTTCAACAGGCCAGCCATTACGCTCGTCATCAAAATCACTCGCATCAACCAAACCG
TTATTCATTCGTGATTGCGCCTGAGCGAGACGAAATACGCGATCGCTGTTAAAAGGACAATTACAAACAG
GAATCGAATGCAACCGGCGCAGGAACACTGCCAGCGCATCAACAATATTTTCACCTGAATCAGGATATTC
TTCTAATACCTGGAATGCTGTTTTCCCGGGGATCGCAGTGGTGAGTAACCATGCATCATCAGGAGTACGG
ATAAAATGCTTGATGGTCGGAAGAGGCATAAATTCCGTCAGCCAGTTTAGTCTGACCATCTCATCTGTAA
CATCATTGGCAACGCTACCTTTGCCATGTTTCAGAAACAACTCTGGCGCATCGGGCTTCCCATACAATCG
ATAGATTGTCGCACCTGATTGCCCGACATTATCGCGAGCCCATTTATACCCATATAAATCAGCATCCATG
TTGGAATTTAATCGCGGCCTAGAGCAAGACGTTTCCCGTTGAATATGGCTCATAACACCCCTTGTATTAC
TGTTTATGTAAGCAGACAGTTTTATTGTTCATGACCAAAATCCCTTAACGTGAGTTTTCGTTCCACTGAG
CGTCAGACCCCGTAGAAAAGATCAAAGGATCTTCTTGAGATCCTTTTTTTCTGCGCGTAATCTGCTGCTT
GCAAACAAAAAAACCACCGCTACCAGCGGTGGTTTGTTTGCCGGATCAAGAGCTACCAACTCTTTTTCCG
AAGGTAACTGGCTTCAGCAGAGCGCAGATACCAAATACTGTCCTTCTAGTGTAGCCGTAGTTAGGCCACC
ACTTCAAGAACTCTGTAGCACCGCCTACATACCTCGCTCTGCTAATCCTGTTACCAGTGGCTGCTGCCAG
TGGCGATAAGTCGTGTCTTACCGGGTTGGACTCAAGACGATAGTTACCGGATAAGGCGCAGCGGTCGGGC
TGAACGGGGGGTTCGTGCACACAGCCCAGCTTGGAGCGAACGACCTACACCGAACTGAGATACCTACAGC
GTGAGCTATGAGAAAGCGCCACGCTTCCCGAAGGGAGAAAGGCGGACAGGTATCCGGTAAGCGGCAGGGT
CGGAACAGGAGAGCGCACGAGGGAGCTTCCAGGGGGAAACGCCTGGTATCTTTATAGTCCTGTCGGGTTT
CGCCACCTCTGACTTGAGCGTCGATTTTTGTGATGCTCGTCAGGGGGGCGGAGCCTATGGAAAAACGCCA
GCAACGCGGCCTTTTTACGGTTCCTGGCCTTTTGCTGGCCTTTTGCTCACATGTTCTTTCCTGCGTTATC
CCCTGATTCTGTGGATAACCGTATTACCGCCTTTGAGTGAGCTGATACCGCTCGCCGCAGCCGAACGACC
GAGCGCAGCGAGTCAGTGAGCGAGGAAGCGGAAGAGCGCCTGATGCGGTATTTTCTCCTTACGCATCTGT
GCGGTATTTCACACCGCAATGGTGCACTCTCAGTACAATCTGCTCTGATGCCGCATAGTTAAGCCAGTAT
ACACTCCGCTATCGCTACGTGACTGGGTCATGGCTGCGCCCCGACACCCGCCAACACCCGCTGACGCGCC
CTGACGGGCTTGTCTGCTCCCGGCATCCGCTTACAGACAAGCTGTGACCGTCTCCGGGAGCTGCATGTGT
CAGAGGTTTTCACCGTCATCACCGAAACGCGCGAGGCAGCTGCGGTAAAGCTCATCAGCGTGGTCGTGAA
GCGATTCACAGATGTCTGCCTGTTCATCCGCGTCCAGCTCGTTGAGTTTCTCCAGAAGCGTTAATGTCTG
GCTTCTGATAAAGCGGGCCATGTTAAGGGCGGTTTTTTCCTGTTTGGTCACTGATGCCTCCGTGTAAGGG
GGATTTCTGTTCATGGGGGTAATGATACCGATGAAACGAGAGAGGATGCTCACGATACGGGTTACTGATG
ATGAACATGCCCGGTTACTGGAACGTTGTGAGGGTAAACAACTGGCGGTATGGATGCGGCGGGACCAGAG
AAAAATCACTCAGGGTCAATGCCAGCGCTTCGTTAATACAGATGTAGGTGTTCCACAGGGTAGCCAGCAG
CATCCTGCGATGCAGATCCGGAACATAATGGTGCAGGGCGCTGACTTCCGCGTTTCCAGACTTTACGAAA
CACGGAAACCGAAGACCATTCATGTTGTTGCTCAGGTCGCAGACGTTTTGCAGCAGCAGTCGCTTCACGT
TCGCTCGCGTATCGGTGATTCATTCTGCTAACCAGTAAGGCAACCCCGCCAGCCTAGCCGGGTCCTCAAC
GACAGGAGCACGATCATGCGCACCCGTGGGGCCGCCATGCCGGCGATAATGGCCTGCTTCTCGCCGAAAC
GTTTGGTGGCGGGACCAGTGACGAAGGCTTGAGCGAGGGCGTGCAAGATTCCGAATACCGCAAGCGACAG
GCCGATCATCGTCGCGCTCCAGCGAAAGCGGTCCTCGCCGAAAATGACCCAGAGCGCTGCCGGCACCTGT
CCTACGAGTTGCATGATAAAGAAGACAGTCATAAGTGCGGCGACGATAGTCATGCCCCGCGCCCACCGGA
AGGAGCTGACTGGGTTGAAGGCTCTCAAGGGCATCGGTCGAGATCCCGGTGCCTAATGAGTGAGCTAACT
TACATTAATTGCGTTGCGCTCACTGCCCGCTTTCCAGTCGGGAAACCTGTCGTGCCAGCTGCATTAATGA
ATCGGCCAACGCGCGGGGAGAGGCGGTTTGCGTATTGGGCGCCAGGGTGGTTTTTCTTTTCACCAGTGAG
ACGGGCAACAGCTGATTGCCCTTCACCGCCTGGCCCTGAGAGAGTTGCAGCAAGCGGTCCACGCTGGTTT
GCCCCAGCAGGCGAAAATCCTGTTTGATGGTGGTTAACGGCGGGATATAACATGAGCTGTCTTCGGTATC
GTCGTATCCCACTACCGAGATATCCGCACCAACGCGCAGCCCGGACTCGGTAATGGCGCGCATTGCGCCC
AGCGCCATCTGATCGTTGGCAACCAGCATCGCAGTGGGAACGATGCCCTCATTCAGCATTTGCATGGTTT
GTTGAAAACCGGACATGGCACTCCAGTCGCCTTCCCGTTCCGCTATCGGCTGAATTTGATTGCGAGTGAG
ATATTTATGCCAGCCAGCCAGACGCAGACGCGCCGAGACAGAACTTAATGGGCCCGCTAACAGCGCGATT
TGCTGGTGACCCAATGCGACCAGATGCTCCACGCCCAGTCGCGTACCGTCTTCATGGGAGAAAATAATAC
TGTTGATGGGTGTCTGGTCAGAGACATCAAGAAATAACGCCGGAACATTAGTGCAGGCAGCTTCCACAGC
AATGGCATCCTGGTCATCCAGCGGATAGTTAATGATCAGCCCACTGACGCGTTGCGCGAGAAGATTGTGC
ACCGCCGCTTTACAGGCTTCGACGCCGCTTCGTTCTACCATCGACACCACCACGCTGGCACCCAGTTGAT
CGGCGCGAGATTTAATCGCCGCGACAATTTGCGACGGCGCGTGCAGGGCCAGACTGGAGGTGGCAACGCC
AATCAGCAACGACTGTTTGCCCGCCAGTTGTTGTGCCACGCGGTTGGGAATGTAATTCAGCTCCGCCATC
GCCGCTTCCACTTTTTCCCGCGTTTTCGCAGAAACGTGGCTGGCCTGGTTCACCACGCGGGAAACGGTCT
GATAAGAGACACCGGCATACTCTGCGACATCGTATAACGTTACTGGTTTCACATTCACCACCCTGAATTG
ACTCTCTTCCGGGCGCTATCATGCCATACCGCGAAAGGTTTTGCGCCATTCGATGGTGTCCGGGATCTCG
ACGCTCTCCCTTATGCGACTCCTGCATTAGGAAGCAGCCCAGTAGTAGGTTGAGGCCGTTGAGCACCGCC
GCCGCAAGGAATGGTGCATGCAAGGAGATGGCGCCCAACAGTCCCCCGGCCACGGGGCCTGCCACCATAC
CCACGCCGAAACAAGCGCTCATGAGCCCGAAGTGGCGAGCCCGATCTTCCCCATCGGTGATGTCGGCGAT
ATAGGCGCCAGCAACCGCACCTGTGGCGCCGGTGATGCCGGCCACGATGCGTCCGGCGTAGAGGATCGAG
ATCTCGATCCCGCGAAATTAATACGACTCACTATAGGGGAATTGTGAGCGGATAACAATTCCCCTCTAGA
AATAATTTTGTTTAACTTTAAGAAGGAGATATACCATGCATCATCATCATCATCACAGCAGCGGCAGAGA
AAACTTGTATTTCCAGGGCGGGATAATTGAAACCCCGCGGGGAGCTATCAAGGTTACCGCGCAGCCCACG
GACCACGTGGTCGGCGAATACTTGGTGTTAAGCCCACAGACTGTTCTCAGATCTCAAAAGCTATCTCTGA
TACACGCGCTAGCAGAGCAAGTAAAGACGTGTACGCACAATGGGCGTGCCGGACGATATGCTGTAGAGGC
CTACGATGGGCGGGTCTTAGTGCCGAGTGGCTATGCTATTAGCCCCGAGGATTTTCAAAGTTTGTCTGAA
TCCGCGACTATGGTCTACAACGAACGCGAATTCGTTAACAGAAAGCTACACCACATAGCTATGCATGGTC
CGGCCCTTAACACCGACGAAGAGTCATACGAACTTGTCCGCGCTGAGAGGACCGAGCATGAGTATGTATA
TGACGTCGATCAGCGTCGCTGTTGCAAGAAGGAGGAGGCTGCTGGTCTGGTACTGGTAGGCGATTTGACG
AATCCTCCCTATCATGAATTTGCATACGAAGGATTGAAAATACGGCCCGCCTGCCCCTACAAAATAGCAG
TGATTGGGGTCTTTGGAGTACCTGGTTCGGGCAAGTCAGCTATAATAAAGAATTTGGTTACTCGCCAAGA
TCTTGTGACATCAGGAAAAAAGGAAAACTGTCAGGAGATCACAACAGATGTGATGCGCCAACGAGGCCTC
GAGATCTCTGCAAGAACCGTTGATTCGCTACTTCTTAATGGCTGTAACAGGCCAGTGGATGTACTCTACG
TGGATGAAGCTTTTGCGTGCCATAGTGGTACCTTGTTGGCGCTCATCGCCCTTGTACGCCCTCGACAAAA
GGTTGTTCTCTGCGGGGATCCAAAACAGTGTGGCTTTTTTAACATGATGCAAATGAAAGTGAATTATAAT
CACAATATATGCACGCAGGTGTACCATAAGTCGATTAGCCGTAGATGCACCCTACCGGTCACTGCGATCG
TTAGTAGCCTCCACTACGAGGGTAAGATGAGGACTACCAATGAATATAACAAGCCTATTGTAGTTGATAC
TACGGGGTCCACAAAGCCCGATCCGGGGGACTTGGTTCTAACATGCTTCCGGGGGTGGGTGAAACAGTTA
CAGATAGACTACCGCGGATACGAGGTAATGACAGCAGCGGCCTCGCAAGGGCTAACGCGTAAAGGCGTTT
ATGCCGTAAGGCAGAAAGTGAATGAAAATCCGCTCTACGCGAGTACTTCCGAACACGTGAATGTCTTACT
GACTCGCACCGAGGGTAAATTAGTTTGGAAAACTCTAAGCGGAGACCCGTGGATCAAGACCCTGCAAAAT
CCACCGAAGGGGAATTTCAAGGCCACAATCAAAGAGTGGGAAGTTGAACACGCCTCTATCATGGCAGGGA
TATGTAGTCATCAGATGACTTTCGACACGTTTCAGAATAAGGCCAATGTTTGCTGGGCAAAATCACTGGT
CCCTATTCTCGAGACCGCAGGCATCAAGCTCAACGACAGGCAGTGGTCACAAATTATCCAAGCGTTCAAA
GAAGACAAGGCGTATTCCCCCGAGGTAGCATTAAACGAGATTTGTACTCGTATGTATGGAGTTGACCTCG
ATTCGGGATTGTTCTCCAAGCCATTAGTCTCTGTCTATTACGCAGACAACCACTGGGACAACAGACCAGG
AGGGAAAATGTTTGGCTTCAACCCCGAGGCGGCGTCCATCCTGGAGAGAAAATATCCCTTCACCAAGGGT
AAATGGAATATCAACAAACAAATTTGTGTTACTACAAGACGGATTGAGGACTTCAACCCTACTACTAACA
TAATACCAGCCAATCGGCGACTACCACACTCTCTGGTAGCCGAACATCGACCGGTCAAAGGTGAACGCAT
GGAGTGGCTTGTCAACAAAATTAATGGACATCATGTACTTTTGGTCTCCGGCTATAATCTTGCACTTCCT
ACAAAGCGGGTGACGTGGGTAGCACCATTAGGTGTAAGAGGAGCTGACTATACATATAATCTAGAACTAG
GTCTGCCAGCTACATTGGGTCGGTATGACCTCGTCGTCATAAACATTCATACGCCTTTTAGGATTCATCA
CTACCAGCAGTGTGTGGACCATGCTATGAAGTTACAAATGCTCGGTGGGGATTCTCTGCGATTACTTAAA
CCTGGAGGTAGCTTATTGATCCGAGCCTACGGTTACGCTGATCGAACCTCGGAACGTGTCATTTGCGTCC
TGGGCCGTAAATTCAGGAGCTCCAGAGCACTAAAACCGCCCTGTGTCACGTCAAATACAGAAATGTTCTT
TCTGTTCTCGAATTTTGATAACGGGCGTCGTAACTTTACAACGCATGTGATGAATAACCAGTTAAACGCC
GCTTTCGTGGGCCAAGTGACACGGGCAGGATGCCTAGTGCCCAGGGGTTCTTCGTCCGGCCTCAACGATA
TATTTGAGGCTCAAAAAATCGAATGGCACGAGTAATAAGCAGAGAACCTCTACTTCCAATCTGATGACGA
AGCTTGCGGCCGCACTCGAGCACCACCACCACCACCACTGAGATCCGGCTGCTAACAAAGCCCGAAAGGA
AGCTGAGTTGGCTGCTGCCACCGCTGAGCAATAACTAGCATAACCCCTTGGGGCCTCTAAACGGGTCTTG
AGGGGTTTTTTGCTGAAAGGAGGAACTATATCC
Features (pLannotate 1.2.2; 20 found; start..end, strand, type, name):
     16..444     +  rep_origin     f1 ori (sequence partly withheld): f1 bacteriophage origin of replication; arrow indicates direction of (+) strand synthesis
    497..554     +  promoter       AmpR promoter (fragment): bla
    563..1378    -  CDS            KanR: aminoglycoside phosphotransferase; aph(3')-Ia; confers resistance to kanamycin in bacteria or G418 (Geneticin®) in eukaryotes
   1500..2088    +  rep_origin     ori: high-copy-number ColE1/pMB1/pBR322/pUC origin of replication
   2274..2413    -  misc_feature   bom: basis of mobility region from pBR322
   2515..2706    -  CDS            rop: Rop protein, which maintains plasmids at low copy number; rop
   2723..3103    +  CDS            YPB1_ECOLX: Protein predicted: Swiss-Prot protein existence level 4. From Escherichia coli.
   3175..3466    -  CDS            TcR (fragment): tetracycline efflux protein; tet; confers resistance to tetracycline
   3481..3502    -  protein_bind   CAP binding site: CAP binding activates transcription in the presence of cAMP. E. coli catabolite activator protein
   3515..4597    -  CDS            lacI: lac repressor; lacI; The lac repressor binds to the lac operator to inhibit transcription in E. coli. This inhibition can be relieved by adding lactose or isopropyl-β-D-thiogalactopyranoside (IPTG).
   4598..4675    -  promoter       lacI promoter: lacI
   4683..4962    -  CDS            TcR (fragment): tetracycline efflux protein; tet; confers resistance to tetracycline
   4984..5002    +  promoter       T7 promoter: promoter for bacteriophage T7 RNA polymerase
   5003..5027    +  protein_bind   lac operator: The lac repressor binds to the lac operator to inhibit transcription in E. coli. This inhibition can be relieved by adding lactose or isopropyl-β-D-thiogalactopyranoside (IPTG). lac repressor encoded by lacI
   5042..5064    +  RBS            RBS: efficient ribosome binding site from bacteriophage T7 gene 10 (Olins and Rangwala, 1989)
   5072..5090    +  CDS            capTEV™ (fragment): composite tag for in vivo biotinylation, TEV protease cleavage, and 6xHis tagging
   5125..7518    +  CDS            POLN_CHIKS (fragment): Experimental evidence at protein level: Swiss-Prot protein existence level 1. [RNA-directed RNA polymerase nsP4]: RNA dependent RNA polymerase (By similarity). Replicates genomic and antigenomic RNA by recognizing replications specific signals. The early replication complex formed by the polyprotein P123 and nsP4 synthesizes minus- strand RNAs (By similarity). The late replication complex composed of fully processed nsP1-nsP4 is responsible for the production of genomic and subgenomic plus-strand RNAs (By similarity). From Chikungunya virus (strain S27-African prototype) (CHIKV).
   7646..7663    +  CDS            9xHis (fragment): 9xHis affinity tag
   7673..7722    +  CDS            SET1 (fragment): solubility-enhancement tag derived from T7 phage gene 10B
   7730..7777    +  terminator     T7 terminator: transcription terminator for bacteriophage T7 RNA polymerase
