[The description below was written by a language model from this plasmid's Addgene catalogue record and pLannotate feature annotations shown in this document.]
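Description:
CHICKV_KY575571.1_NSP2_FL_NHisTEV_CThromAvi is a bacterial expression plasmid built on the pET28-MHL backbone for producing chikungunya virus nonstructural protein 2 (nsP2) in E. coli, with structure determination as the stated purpose. The sequenced record is about 7.8 kb. It is selected with kanamycin through an aph(3')-Ia KanR gene and replicates from a ColE1/pBR322-type origin. That origin is accompanied by the bom region and the rop gene, consistent with the low-copy designation in the catalogue. An f1 origin is also present, along with short remnants of a tetracycline resistance gene carried over from the backbone lineage.

Expression follows the standard pET arrangement. A T7 promoter is directly followed by a lac operator and the T7 gene 10 ribosome binding site, and a plasmid-borne lacI gene supplies the repressor. Transcription therefore requires a host providing T7 RNA polymerase and is induced with IPTG, and it ends at a T7 terminator.

The roughly 2.4 kb viral insert is annotated by its match to the chikungunya nonstructural polyprotein. The functional text attached to that hit describes nsP4, but this reflects the polyprotein database entry rather than the insert, which the catalogue identifies as nsP2. "FL" in the name suggests full length, although the depositor cautions that the whole coding region may not be included. The protein carries an N-terminal hexahistidine tag removable with TEV protease. At the C terminus it has a thrombin cleavage site followed by an AviTag for site-specific biotinylation by BirA. Downstream His and SET1 fragments flagged in the annotation appear to be residual vector sequence, and the record does not show whether they are translated. These tags support affinity purification and biotin-based immobilisation.
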