Addgene plasmid #234385: CHICKV_KY575571.1_NSP2_FL_NHisTEV_CThromAvi
Purpose: Bacterial expression for structure determination. May not contain entire coding region of gene.
Depositing lab: Cheryl Arrowsmith. Depositing organization: University of Toronto.
Backbone
  Vector backbone: pET28-MHL
  Backbone manufacturer: Cheryl Arrowsmith, Addgene plasmid #26096
  Vector type: Bacterial Expression
  Selectable markers: Low Copy
Growth in bacteria
  Bacterial resistance: Kanamycin, 50 μg/mL
  Growth temperature: 37°C
  Growth strain: DH5alpha
  Copy number: Low Copy
Gene/Insert
  Gene/Insert name: Nsp2_CHICKV
  Species: chikungunya virus
  Promoter: T7
  Tag / fusion protein: LVPRGSSSGLNDIFEAQKIEWHE (C terminal on insert); MHHHHHHSSGRENLYFQG (N terminal on insert)
  Cloning method: Unknown
  Sequencing primers: 5′ T7; 3′ T7-term
Terms and licenses: Academic/Nonprofit Terms; Industry Terms: Not Available to Industry
How to cite: CHICKV_KY575571.1_NSP2_FL_NHisTEV_CThromAvi was a gift from Cheryl Arrowsmith (Addgene plasmid # 234385 ; http://n2t.net/addgene:234385 ; RRID:Addgene_234385)
